Addgene plasmid #138257: pRS424-ysg(G:H)
Purpose: Expression of GFP-targeting sgRNAs to the left (G) and right (H) of iCas9 recognition sequence to be used in yeast dual reporter system
Depositing lab: Xiao Wang. Depositing organization: Arizona State University. Publication: RNA-Guided Recombinase-Cas9 Fusion Targets Genomic DNA Deletion and Integration. Standage-Beier K, Brookhouser N, Balachandran P, Zhang Q, Brafman DA, Wang X. CRISPR J. 2019 Aug;2:209-222. doi: 10.1089/crispr.2019.0013. PubMed 31436506.
Backbone
  Vector backbone: pRS424
  Vector type: Yeast Expression, CRISPR
  Selectable markers: TRP1
Growth in bacteria
  Bacterial resistance: Ampicillin, 100 μg/mL
  Growth temperature: 37°C
  Growth strain: DH5alpha
  Copy number: High Copy
Gene/Insert
  Gene/Insert name: GFP targeting sgRNAs G and H
  gRNA/shRNA sequence: G-ACGTACGAGTGCAAGCCTGG, H-ACAGACCATACTCCAGATGG
  Species: Synthetic
  Promoter: SNR52
  Cloning method: Restriction Enzyme; 5′ cloning site EcoRI (unknown if destroyed); 3′ cloning site SpeI (unknown if destroyed)
Terms and licenses: Academic/Nonprofit Terms; Industry Terms: Not Available to Industry
How to cite: pRS424-ysg(G:H) was a gift from Xiao Wang (Addgene plasmid # 138257 ; http://n2t.net/addgene:138257 ; RRID:Addgene_138257)
