[The description below was written by a language model from this plasmid's Addgene catalogue record and pLannotate feature annotations shown in this document.]
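Description:
pRS424-ysg(G:H) is a yeast–E. coli shuttle plasmid built on the pRS424 backbone that expresses two single guide RNAs in Saccharomyces cerevisiae. In yeast it is maintained episomally at multiple copies through the 2μ origin and selected by the TRP1 auxotrophic marker, which is driven by its own promoter. In bacteria it replicates from a high-copy ColE1/pUC-type origin and is selected with ampicillin via β-lactamase. The backbone also carries the usual pBluescript-derived elements: an f1 origin, a disrupted lacZα fragment with lac promoter and operator, and T7 and T3 promoters flanking the remains of the multiple cloning site.

The payload, recorded as cloned between EcoRI and SpeI, consists of two tandem, same-orientation sgRNA cassettes. Each has an SNR52 promoter, a small nucleolar RNA gene promoter widely used to produce guide RNAs in yeast. This is followed by a short gap of about 20 nt that matches the spacer position, then the Streptococcus pyogenes Cas9 guide RNA scaffold. No terminator is annotated in either feature table. The two synthetic guides, G and H, are described as GFP-targeting and bind to the left and right of an iCas9 recognition sequence. This paired arrangement suits the recombinase–Cas9 fusion named in the associated publication title, presumably because two flanking guides are needed to bring the fusion protein to the target site. The plasmid does not encode Cas9 or a reporter, so these must be supplied separately. Its stated use is in a yeast dual reporter system.

The depositor sequence (6,379 nt) and the repository's sequencing result (6,384 nt) differ slightly in length and start coordinate but show the same set and order of features.
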