Features (pLannotate 1.2.2; 23 found; start..end, strand, type, name):
    137..186     +  misc_feature   bom (fragment): basis of mobility region from pBR322
    187..467     +  promoter       TRP1 promoter: S. cerevisiae TRP1
    468..1142    +  CDS            TRP1: phosphoribosylanthranilate isomerase, required for tryptophan biosynthesis; S. cerevisiae TRP1; yeast auxotrophic marker
   1189..1240    +  misc_feature   bom (fragment): basis of mobility region from pBR322
   1241..1696    -  rep_origin     f1 ori (sequence partly withheld): f1 bacteriophage origin of replication; arrow indicates direction of (+) strand synthesis
   1704..1859    -  CDS            lacZα (fragment): LacZα fragment of β-galactosidase; lacZ fragment
   1867..1885    +  promoter       T7 promoter: promoter for bacteriophage T7 RNA polymerase
   1894..1947    -  misc_feature   MCS (fragment): pBluescript multiple cloning site
   1948..2216    +  promoter       SNR52 promoter: promoter for the S. cerevisiae small nucleolar RNA gene SNR52
   2237..2312    +  misc_RNA       gRNA scaffold: guide RNA scaffold for the Streptococcus pyogenes CRISPR/Cas9 system
   2337..2605    +  promoter       SNR52 promoter: promoter for the S. cerevisiae small nucleolar RNA gene SNR52
   2626..2701    +  misc_RNA       gRNA scaffold: guide RNA scaffold for the Streptococcus pyogenes CRISPR/Cas9 system
   2729..2764    -  misc_feature   MCS (fragment): pBluescript multiple cloning site
   2777..2795    -  promoter       T3 promoter: promoter for bacteriophage T3 RNA polymerase
   2840..2856    -  protein_bind   lac operator: The lac repressor binds to the lac operator to inhibit transcription in E. coli. This inhibition can be relieved by adding lactose or isopropyl-β-D-thiogalactopyranoside (IPTG). lac repressor encoded by lacI
   2864..2894    -  promoter       lac promoter: promoter for the E. coli lac operon
   2909..2930    -  protein_bind   CAP binding site: CAP binding activates transcription in the presence of cAMP. E. coli catabolite activator protein
   2943..3035    -  CDS            lacI (fragment): lac repressor; lacI; The lac repressor binds to the lac operator to inhibit transcription in E. coli. This inhibition can be relieved by adding lactose or isopropyl-β-D-thiogalactopyranoside (IPTG).
   3218..3806    -  rep_origin     ori: high-copy-number ColE1/pMB1/pBR322/pUC origin of replication
   3977..4837    -  CDS            AmpR: β-lactamase; bla; confers resistance to ampicillin, carbenicillin, and related antibiotics
   4838..4942    -  promoter       AmpR promoter: bla
   4969..6311    -  rep_origin     2μ ori: yeast 2μ plasmid origin of replication
   6379..35      +  CDS            rop (fragment) (across the origin): Rop protein, which maintains plasmids at low copy number; rop
>Addgene plasmid #138257 | pRS424-ysg(G:H) | depositor full sequence | sequence record 266837 | Full Sequence
TCGCGCGTTTCGGTGATGACGGTGAAAACCTCTGACACATGCAGCTCCCGGAGACGGTCACAGCTTGTCT
GTAAGCGGATGCCGGGAGCAGACAAGCCCGTCAGGGCGCGTCAGCGGGTGTTGGCGGGTGTCGGGGCTGG
CTTAACTATGCGGCATCAGAGCAGATTGTACTGAGAGTGCACCATAAACGACATTACTATATATATAATA
TAGGAAGCATTTAATAGACAGCATCGTAATATATGTGTACTTTGCAGTTATGACGCCAGATGGCAGTAGT
GGAAGATATTCTTTATTGAAAAATAGCTTGTCACCTTACGTACAATCTTGATCCGGAGCTTTTCTTTTTT
TGCCGATTAAGAATTAATTCGGTCGAAAAAAGAAAAGGAGAGGGCCAAGAGGGAGGGCATTGGTGACTAT
TGAGCACGTGAGTATACGTGATTAAGCACACAAAGGCAGCTTGGAGTATGTCTGTTATTAATTTCACAGG
TAGTTCTGGTCCATTGGTGAAAGTTTGCGGCTTGCAGAGCACAGAGGCCGCAGAATGTGCTCTAGATTCC
GATGCTGACTTGCTGGGTATTATATGTGTGCCCAATAGAAAGAGAACAATTGACCCGGTTATTGCAAGGA
AAATTTCAAGTCTTGTAAAAGCATATAAAAATAGTTCAGGCACTCCGAAATACTTGGTTGGCGTGTTTCG
TAATCAACCTAAGGAGGATGTTTTGGCTCTGGTCAATGATTACGGCATTGATATCGTCCAACTGCATGGA
GATGAGTCGTGGCAAGAATACCAAGAGTTCCTCGGTTTGCCAGTTATTAAAAGACTCGTATTTCCAAAAG
ACTGCAACATACTACTCAGTGCAGCTTCACAGAAACCTCATTCGTTTATTCCCTTGTTTGATTCAGAAGC
AGGTGGGACAGGTGAACTTTTGGATTGGAACTCGATTTCTGACTGGGTTGGAAGGCAAGAGAGCCCCGAA
AGCTTACATTTTATGTTAGCTGGTGGACTGACGCCAGAAAATGTTGGTGATGCGCTTAGATTAAATGGCG
TTATTGGTGTTGATGTAAGCGGAGGTGTGGAGACAAATGGTGTAAAAGACTCTAACAAAATAGCAAATTT
CGTCAAAAATGCTAAGAAATAGGTTATTACTGAGTAGTATTTATTTAAGTATTGTTTGTGCACTTGCCTA
TGCGGTGTGAAATACCGCACAGATGCGTAAGGAGAAAATACCGCATCAGGAAATTGTAAACGTTAATATT
TTGTTAAAATTCGCGTTAAATTTTTGTTAAATCAGCTCATTTTTTAACCAATAGGCCGAAATCGGCAAAA
TCCCTTATAAATCAAAAGAATAGACCGAGATAGGGT
[37 nt withheld, positions 1367-1403]
AAAGAACGTGGACTCCAACGTCAAAGG
[49 nt withheld, positions 1431-1479]
T
[91 nt withheld, positions 1481-1571]
G
[124 nt withheld, positions 1573-1696]
CGCGCCATTCGCCATTCAGGCTGCGCAACTGTTGGGAAGGGCGATCGGTGCGGGCCTCTTCGCTATTACG
CCAGCTGGCGAAAGGGGGATGTGCTGCAAGGCGATTAAGTTGGGTAACGCCAGGGTTTTCCCAGTCACGA
CGTTGTAAAACGACGGCCAGTGAGCGCGCGTAATACGACTCACTATAGGGCGAATTGGGTACCGGGCCCC
CCCTCGAGGTCGACGGTATCGATAAGCTTGATATCGAATTCTCTTTGAAAAGATAATGTATGATTATGCT
TTCACTCATATTTATACAGAAACTTGATGTTTTCTTTCGAGTATATACAAGGTGATTACATGTACGTTTG
AAGTACAACTCTAGATTTTGTAGTGCCCTCTTGGGCTAGCGGTAAAGGTGCGCATTTTTTCACACCCTAC
AATGTTCTGTTCAAAAGATTTTGGTCAAACGCTGTAGAAGTGAAAGTTGGTGCGCATGTTTCGGCGTTCG
AAACTTCTCCGCAGTGAAAGATAAATGATCACGTACGAGTGCAAGCCTGGGTTTTAGAGCTAGAAATAGC
AAGTTAAAATAAGGCTAGTCCGTTATCAACTTGAAAAAGTGGCACCGAGTCGGTGCTTTTTTTACTAGAT
AATTGGAGACTCTTTGAAAAGATAATGTATGATTATGCTTTCACTCATATTTATACAGAAACTTGATGTT
TTCTTTCGAGTATATACAAGGTGATTACATGTACGTTTGAAGTACAACTCTAGATTTTGTAGTGCCCTCT
TGGGCTAGCGGTAAAGGTGCGCATTTTTTCACACCCTACAATGTTCTGTTCAAAAGATTTTGGTCAAACG
CTGTAGAAGTGAAAGTTGGTGCGCATGTTTCGGCGTTCGAAACTTCTCCGCAGTGAAAGATAAATGATCA
CAGACCATACTCCAGATGGGTTTTAGAGCTAGAAATAGCAAGTTAAAATAAGGCTAGTCCGTTATCAACT
TGAAAAAGTGGCACCGAGTCGGTGCTTTTTTTACTAGATAATTGGAGACTCTACTAGTTCTAGAGCGGCC
GCCACCGCGGTGGAGCTCCAGCTTTTGTTCCCTTTAGTGAGGGTTAATTGCGCGCTTGGCGTAATCATGG
TCATAGCTGTTTCCTGTGTGAAATTGTTATCCGCTCACAATTCCACACAACATACGAGCCGGAAGCATAA
AGTGTAAAGCCTGGGGTGCCTAATGAGTGAGCTAACTCACATTAATTGCGTTGCGCTCACTGCCCGCTTT
CCAGTCGGGAAACCTGTCGTGCCAGCTGCATTAATGAATCGGCCAACGCGCGGGGAGAGGCGGTTTGCGT
ATTGGGCGCGCTTCCGCTTCCTCGCTCACTGACTCGCTGCGCTCGGTCGTTCGGCTGCGGCGAGCGGTAT
CAGCTCACTCAAAGGCGGTAATACGGTTATCCACAGAATCAGGGGATAACGCAGGAAAGAACATGTGAGC
AAAAGGCCAGCAAAAGGCCAGGAACCGTAAAAAGGCCGCGTTGCTGGCGTTTTTCCATAGGCTCCGCCCC
CCTGACGAGCATCACAAAAATCGACGCTCAAGTCAGAGGTGGCGAAACCCGACAGGACTATAAAGATACC
AGGCGTTTCCCCCTGGAAGCTCCCTCGTGCGCTCTCCTGTTCCGACCCTGCCGCTTACCGGATACCTGTC
CGCCTTTCTCCCTTCGGGAAGCGTGGCGCTTTCTCATAGCTCACGCTGTAGGTATCTCAGTTCGGTGTAG
GTCGTTCGCTCCAAGCTGGGCTGTGTGCACGAACCCCCCGTTCAGCCCGACCGCTGCGCCTTATCCGGTA
ACTATCGTCTTGAGTCCAACCCGGTAAGACACGACTTATCGCCACTGGCAGCAGCCACTGGTAACAGGAT
TAGCAGAGCGAGGTATGTAGGCGGTGCTACAGAGTTCTTGAAGTGGTGGCCTAACTACGGCTACACTAGA
AGGACAGTATTTGGTATCTGCGCTCTGCTGAAGCCAGTTACCTTCGGAAAAAGAGTTGGTAGCTCTTGAT
CCGGCAAACAAACCACCGCTGGTAGCGGTGGTTTTTTTGTTTGCAAGCAGCAGATTACGCGCAGAAAAAA
AGGATCTCAAGAAGATCCTTTGATCTTTTCTACGGGGTCTGACGCTCAGTGGAACGAAAACTCACGTTAA
GGGATTTTGGTCATGAGATTATCAAAAAGGATCTTCACCTAGATCCTTTTAAATTAAAAATGAAGTTTTA
AATCAATCTAAAGTATATATGAGTAAACTTGGTCTGACAGTTACCAATGCTTAATCAGTGAGGCACCTAT
CTCAGCGATCTGTCTATTTCGTTCATCCATAGTTGCCTGACTCCCCGTCGTGTAGATAACTACGATACGG
GAGGGCTTACCATCTGGCCCCAGTGCTGCAATGATACCGCGAGACCCACGCTCACCGGCTCCAGATTTAT
CAGCAATAAACCAGCCAGCCGGAAGGGCCGAGCGCAGAAGTGGTCCTGCAACTTTATCCGCCTCCATCCA
GTCTATTAATTGTTGCCGGGAAGCTAGAGTAAGTAGTTCGCCAGTTAATAGTTTGCGCAACGTTGTTGCC
ATTGCTACAGGCATCGTGGTGTCACGCTCGTCGTTTGGTATGGCTTCATTCAGCTCCGGTTCCCAACGAT
CAAGGCGAGTTACATGATCCCCCATGTTGTGCAAAAAAGCGGTTAGCTCCTTCGGTCCTCCGATCGTTGT
CAGAAGTAAGTTGGCCGCAGTGTTATCACTCATGGTTATGGCAGCACTGCATAATTCTCTTACTGTCATG
CCATCCGTAAGATGCTTTTCTGTGACTGGTGAGTACTCAACCAAGTCATTCTGAGAATAGTGTATGCGGC
GACCGAGTTGCTCTTGCCCGGCGTCAATACGGGATAATACCGCGCCACATAGCAGAACTTTAAAAGTGCT
CATCATTGGAAAACGTTCTTCGGGGCGAAAACTCTCAAGGATCTTACCGCTGTTGAGATCCAGTTCGATG
TAACCCACTCGTGCACCCAACTGATCTTCAGCATCTTTTACTTTCACCAGCGTTTCTGGGTGAGCAAAAA
CAGGAAGGCAAAATGCCGCAAAAAAGGGAATAAGGGCGACACGGAAATGTTGAATACTCATACTCTTCCT
TTTTCAATATTATTGAAGCATTTATCAGGGTTATTGTCTCATGAGCGGATACATATTTGAATGTATTTAG
AAAAATAAACAAATAGGGGTTCCGCGCACATTTCCCCGAAAAGTGCCACCTGAACGAAGCATCTGTGCTT
CATTTTGTAGAACAAAAATGCAACGCGAGAGCGCTAATTTTTCAAACAAAGAATCTGAGCTGCATTTTTA
CAGAACAGAAATGCAACGCGAAAGCGCTATTTTACCAACGAAGAATCTGTGCTTCATTTTTGTAAAACAA
AAATGCAACGCGAGAGCGCTAATTTTTCAAACAAAGAATCTGAGCTGCATTTTTACAGAACAGAAATGCA
ACGCGAGAGCGCTATTTTACCAACAAAGAATCTATACTTCTTTTTTGTTCTACAAAAATGCATCCCGAGA
GCGCTATTTTTCTAACAAAGCATCTTAGATTACTTTTTTTCTCCTTTGTGCGCTCTATAATGCAGTCTCT
TGATAACTTTTTGCACTGTAGGTCCGTTAAGGTTAGAAGAAGGCTACTTTGGTGTCTATTTTCTCTTCCA
TAAAAAAAGCCTGACTCCACTTCCCGCGTTTACTGATTACTAGCGAAGCTGCGGGTGCATTTTTTCAAGA
TAAAGGCATCCCCGATTATATTCTATACCGATGTGGATTGCGCATACTTTGTGAACAGAAAGTGATAGCG
TTGATGATTCTTCATTGGTCAGAAAATTATGAACGGTTTCTTCTATTTTGTCTCTATATACTACGTATAG
GAAATGTTTACATTTTCGTATTGTTTTCGATTCACTCTATGAATAGTTCTTACTACAATTTTTTTGTCTA
AAGAGTAATACTAGAGATAAACATAAAAAATGTAGAGGTCGAGTTTAGATGCAAGTTCAAGGAGCGAAAG
GTGGATGGGTAGGTTATATAGGGATATAGCACAGAGATATATAGCAAAGAGATACTTTTGAGCAATGTTT
GTGGAAGCGGTATTCGCAATATTTTAGTAGCTCGTTACAGTCCGGTGCGTTTTTGGTTTTTTGAAAGTGC
GTCTTCAGAGCGCTTTTGGTTTTCAAAAGCGCTCTGAAGTTCCTATACTTTCTAGAGAATAGGAACTTCG
GAATAGGAACTTCAAAGCGTTTCCGAAAACGAGCGCTTCCGAAAATGCAACGCGAGCTGCGCACATACAG
CTCACTGTTCACGTCGCACCTATATCTGCGTGTTGCCTGTATATATATATACATGAGAAGAACGGCATAG
TGCGTGTTTATGCTTAAATGCGTACTTATATGCGTCTATTTATGTAGGATGAAAGGTAGTCTAGTACCTC
CTGTGATATTATCCCATTCCATGCGGGGTATCGTATGCTTCCTTCAGCACTACCCTTTAGCTGTTCTATA
TGCTGCCACTCCTCAATTGGATTAGTCTCATCCTTCAATGCTATCATTTCCTTTGATATTGGATCATATT
AAGAAACCATTATTATCATGACATTAACCTATAAAAATAGGCGTATCACGAGGCCCTTTCGTC
