Features (pLannotate 1.2.2; 23 found; start..end, strand, type, name):
     37..112     +  misc_RNA       gRNA scaffold: guide RNA scaffold for the Streptococcus pyogenes CRISPR/Cas9 system
    140..175     -  misc_feature   MCS (fragment): pBluescript multiple cloning site
    188..206     -  promoter       T3 promoter: promoter for bacteriophage T3 RNA polymerase
    251..267     -  protein_bind   lac operator: The lac repressor binds to the lac operator to inhibit transcription in E. coli. This inhibition can be relieved by adding lactose or isopropyl-β-D-thiogalactopyranoside (IPTG). lac repressor encoded by lacI
    275..305     -  promoter       lac promoter: promoter for the E. coli lac operon
    320..341     -  protein_bind   CAP binding site: CAP binding activates transcription in the presence of cAMP. E. coli catabolite activator protein
    354..446     -  CDS            lacI (fragment): lac repressor; lacI; The lac repressor binds to the lac operator to inhibit transcription in E. coli. This inhibition can be relieved by adding lactose or isopropyl-β-D-thiogalactopyranoside (IPTG).
    629..1217    -  rep_origin     ori: high-copy-number ColE1/pMB1/pBR322/pUC origin of replication
   1388..2248    -  CDS            AmpR: β-lactamase; bla; confers resistance to ampicillin, carbenicillin, and related antibiotics
   2249..2353    -  promoter       AmpR promoter: bla
   2380..3722    -  rep_origin     2μ ori: yeast 2μ plasmid origin of replication
   3790..3825    +  CDS            rop (fragment): Rop protein, which maintains plasmids at low copy number; rop
   3927..3976    +  misc_feature   bom (fragment): basis of mobility region from pBR322
   4115..4262    +  promoter       TRP1 promoter: S. cerevisiae TRP1
   4263..4937    +  CDS            TRP1: phosphoribosylanthranilate isomerase, required for tryptophan biosynthesis; S. cerevisiae TRP1; yeast auxotrophic marker
   4988..5039    +  misc_feature   bom (fragment): basis of mobility region from pBR322
   5067..5495    -  rep_origin     f1 ori (sequence partly withheld): f1 bacteriophage origin of replication; arrow indicates direction of (+) strand synthesis
   5499..5654    -  CDS            lacZα (fragment): LacZα fragment of β-galactosidase; lacZ fragment
   5662..5680    +  promoter       T7 promoter: promoter for bacteriophage T7 RNA polymerase
   5689..5742    -  misc_feature   MCS (fragment): pBluescript multiple cloning site
   5743..6011    +  promoter       SNR52 promoter: promoter for the S. cerevisiae small nucleolar RNA gene SNR52
   6032..6107    +  misc_RNA       gRNA scaffold: guide RNA scaffold for the Streptococcus pyogenes CRISPR/Cas9 system
   6132..16      +  promoter       SNR52 promoter (across the origin): promoter for the S. cerevisiae small nucleolar RNA gene SNR52
>Addgene plasmid #138257 | pRS424-ysg(G:H) | addgene full sequence | sequence record 273641 | Addgene NGS Result
TGAAAGATAAATGATCACAGACCATACTCCAGATGGGTTTTAGAGCTAGAAATAGCAAGTTAAAATAAGG
CTAGTCCGTTATCAACTTGAAAAAGTGGCACCGAGTCGGTGCTTTTTTTACTAGATAATTGGAGACTCTA
CTAGTTCTAGAGCGGCCGCCACCGCGGTGGAGCTCCAGCTTTTGTTCCCTTTAGTGAGGGTTAATTGCGC
GCTTGGCGTAATCATGGTCATAGCTGTTTCCTGTGTGAAATTGTTATCCGCTCACAATTCCACACAACAT
ACGAGCCGGAAGCATAAAGTGTAAAGCCTGGGGTGCCTAATGAGTGAGCTAACTCACATTAATTGCGTTG
CGCTCACTGCCCGCTTTCCAGTCGGGAAACCTGTCGTGCCAGCTGCATTAATGAATCGGCCAACGCGCGG
GGAGAGGCGGTTTGCGTATTGGGCGCTCTTCCGCTTCCTCGCTCACTGACTCGCTGCGCTCGGTCGTTCG
GCTGCGGCGAGCGGTATCAGCTCACTCAAAGGCGGTAATACGGTTATCCACAGAATCAGGGGATAACGCA
GGAAAGAACATGTGAGCAAAAGGCCAGCAAAAGGCCAGGAACCGTAAAAAGGCCGCGTTGCTGGCGTTTT
TCCATAGGCTCCGCCCCCCTGACGAGCATCACAAAAATCGACGCTCAAGTCAGAGGTGGCGAAACCCGAC
AGGACTATAAAGATACCAGGCGTTTCCCCCTGGAAGCTCCCTCGTGCGCTCTCCTGTTCCGACCCTGCCG
CTTACCGGATACCTGTCCGCCTTTCTCCCTTCGGGAAGCGTGGCGCTTTCTCATAGCTCACGCTGTAGGT
ATCTCAGTTCGGTGTAGGTCGTTCGCTCCAAGCTGGGCTGTGTGCACGAACCCCCCGTTCAGCCCGACCG
CTGCGCCTTATCCGGTAACTATCGTCTTGAGTCCAACCCGGTAAGACACGACTTATCGCCACTGGCAGCA
GCCACTGGTAACAGGATTAGCAGAGCGAGGTATGTAGGCGGTGCTACAGAGTTCTTGAAGTGGTGGCCTA
ACTACGGCTACACTAGAAGAACAGTATTTGGTATCTGCGCTCTGCTGAAGCCAGTTACCTTCGGAAAAAG
AGTTGGTAGCTCTTGATCCGGCAAACAAACCACCGCTGGTAGCGGTGGTTTTTTTGTTTGCAAGCAGCAG
ATTACGCGCAGAAAAAAAGGATCTCAAGAAGATCCTTTGATCTTTTCTACGGGGTCTGACGCTCAGTGGA
ACGAAAACTCACGTTAAGGGATTTTGGTCATGAGATTATCAAAAAGGATCTTCACCTAGATCCTTTTAAA
TTAAAAATGAAGTTTTAAATCAATCTAAAGTATATATGAGTAAACTTGGTCTGACAGTTACCAATGCTTA
ATCAGTGAGGCACCTATCTCAGCGATCTGTCTATTTCGTTCATCCATAGTTGCCTGACTCCCCGTCGTGT
AGATAACTACGATACGGGAGGGCTTACCATCTGGCCCCAGTGCTGCAATGATACCGCGAGACCCACGCTC
ACCGGCTCCAGATTTATCAGCAATAAACCAGCCAGCCGGAAGGGCCGAGCGCAGAAGTGGTCCTGCAACT
TTATCCGCCTCCATCCAGTCTATTAATTGTTGCCGGGAAGCTAGAGTAAGTAGTTCGCCAGTTAATAGTT
TGCGCAACGTTGTTGCCATTGCTACAGGCATCGTGGTGTCACGCTCGTCGTTTGGTATGGCTTCATTCAG
CTCCGGTTCCCAACGATCAAGGCGAGTTACATGATCCCCCATGTTGTGCAAAAAAGCGGTTAGCTCCTTC
GGTCCTCCGATCGTTGTCAGAAGTAAGTTGGCCGCAGTGTTATCACTCATGGTTATGGCAGCACTGCATA
ATTCTCTTACTGTCATGCCATCCGTAAGATGCTTTTCTGTGACTGGTGAGTACTCAACCAAGTCATTCTG
AGAATAGTGTATGCGGCGACCGAGTTGCTCTTGCCCGGCGTCAATACGGGATAATACCGCGCCACATAGC
AGAACTTTAAAAGTGCTCATCATTGGAAAACGTTCTTCGGGGCGAAAACTCTCAAGGATCTTACCGCTGT
TGAGATCCAGTTCGATGTAACCCACTCGTGCACCCAACTGATCTTCAGCATCTTTTACTTTCACCAGCGT
TTCTGGGTGAGCAAAAACAGGAAGGCAAAATGCCGCAAAAAAGGGAATAAGGGCGACACGGAAATGTTGA
ATACTCATACTCTTCCTTTTTCAATATTATTGAAGCATTTATCAGGGTTATTGTCTCATGAGCGGATACA
TATTTGAATGTATTTAGAAAAATAAACAAATAGGGGTTCCGCGCACATTTCCCCGAAAAGTGCCACCTGA
ACGAAGCATCTGTGCTTCATTTTGTAGAACAAAAATGCAACGCGAGAGCGCTAATTTTTCAAACAAAGAA
TCTGAGCTGCATTTTTACAGAACAGAAATGCAACGCGAAAGCGCTATTTTACCAACGAAGAATCTGTGCT
TCATTTTTGTAAAACAAAAATGCAACGCGAGAGCGCTAATTTTTCAAACAAAGAATCTGAGCTGCATTTT
TACAGAACAGAAATGCAACGCGAGAGCGCTATTTTACCAACAAAGAATCTATACTTCTTTTTTGTTCTAC
AAAAATGCATCCCGAGAGCGCTATTTTTCTAACAAAGCATCTTAGATTACTTTTTTTCTCCTTTGTGCGC
TCTATAATGCAGTCTCTTGATAACTTTTTGCACTGTAGGTCCGTTAAGGTTAGAAGAAGGCTACTTTGGT
GTCTATTTTCTCTTCCATAAAAAAAGCCTGACTCCACTTCCCGCGTTTACTGATTACTAGCGAAGCTGCG
GGTGCATTTTTTCAAGATAAAGGCATCCCCGATTATATTCTATACCGATGTGGATTGCGCATACTTTGTG
AACAGAAAGTGATAGCGTTGATGATTCTTCATTGGTCAGAAAATTATGAACGGTTTCTTCTATTTTGTCT
CTATATACTACGTATAGGAAATGTTTACATTTTCGTATTGTTTTCGATTCACTCTATGAATAGTTCTTAC
TACAATTTTTTTGTCTAAAGAGTAATACTAGAGATAAACATAAAAAATGTAGAGGTCGAGTTTAGATGCA
AGTTCAAGGAGCGAAAGGTGGATGGGTAGGTTATATAGGGATATAGCACAGAGATATATAGCAAAGAGAT
ACTTTTGAGCAATGTTTGTGGAAGCGGTATTCGCAATATTTTAGTAGCTCGTTACAGTCCGGTGCGTTTT
TGGTTTTTTGAAAGTGCGTCTTCAGAGCGCTTTTGGTTTTCAAAAGCGCTCTGAAGTTCCTATACTTTCT
AGAGAATAGGAACTTCGGAATAGGAACTTCAAAGCGTTTCCGAAAACGAGCGCTTCCGAAAATGCAACGC
GAGCTGCGCACATACAGCTCACTGTTCACGTCGCACCTATATCTGCGTGTTGCCTGTATATATATATACA
TGAGAAGAACGGCATAGTGCGTGTTTATGCTTAAATGCGTACTTATATGCGTCTATTTATGTAGGATGAA
AGGTAGTCTAGTACCTCCTGTGATATTATCCCATTCCATGCGGGGTATCGTATGCTTCCTTCAGCACTAC
CCTTTAGCTGTTCTATATGCTGCCACTCCTCAATTGGATTAGTCTCATCCTTCAATGCTATCATTTCCTT
TGATATTGGATCATACTAAGAAACCATTATTATCATGACATTAACCTATAAAAATAGGCGTATCACGAGG
CCCTTTCGTCTCGCGCGTTTCGGTGATGACGGTGAAAACCTCTGACACATGCAGCTCCCGGAGACGGTCA
CAGCTTGTCTGTAAGCGGATGCCGGGAGCAGACAAGCCCGTCAGGGCGCGTCAGCGGGTGTTGGCGGGTG
TCGGGGCTGGCTTAACTATGCGGCATCAGAGCAGATTGTACTGAGAGTGCACCATAGATCAACGACATTA
CTATATATATAATATAGGAAGCATTTAATAGAACAGCATCGTAATATATGTGTACTTTGCAGTTATGACG
CCAGATGGCAGTAGTGGAAGATATTCTTTATTGAAAAATAGCTTGTCACCTTACGTACAATCTTGATCCG
GAGCTTTTCTTTTTTTGCCGATTAAGAATTAATTCGGTCGAAAAAAGAAAAGGAGAGGGCCAAGAGGGAG
GGCATTGGTGACTATTGAGCACGTGAGTATACGTGATTAAGCACACAAAGGCAGCTTGGAGTATGTCTGT
TATTAATTTCACAGGTAGTTCTGGTCCATTGGTGAAAGTTTGCGGCTTGCAGAGCACAGAGGCCGCAGAA
TGTGCTCTAGATTCCGATGCTGACTTGCTGGGTATTATATGTGTGCCCAATAGAAAGAGAACAATTGACC
CGGTTATTGCAAGGAAAATTTCAAGTCTTGTAAAAGCATATAAAAATAGTTCAGGCACTCCGAAATACTT
GGTTGGCGTGTTTCGTAATCAACCTAAGGAGGATGTTTTGGCTCTGGTCAATGATTACGGCATTGATATC
GTCCAACTGCATGGAGATGAGTCGTGGCAAGAATACCAAGAGTTCCTCGGTTTGCCAGTTATTAAAAGAC
TCGTATTTCCAAAAGACTGCAACATACTACTCAGTGCAGCTTCACAGAAACCTCATTCGTTTATTCCCTT
GTTTGATTCAGAAGCAGGTGGGACAGGTGAACTTTTGGATTGGAACTCGATTTCTGACTGGGTTGGAAGG
CAAGAGAGCCCCGAAAGCTTACATTTTATGTTAGCTGGTGGACTGACGCCAGAAAATGTTGGTGATGCGC
TTAGATTAAATGGCGTTATTGGTGTTGATGTAAGCGGAGGTGTGGAGACAAATGGTGTAAAAGACTCTAA
CAAAATAGCAAATTTCGTCAAAAATGCTAAGAAATAGGTTATTACTGAGTAGTATTTATTTAAGTATTGT
TTGTGCACTTGCCGATCTATGCGGTGTGAAATACCGCACAGATGCGTAAGGAGAAAATACCGCATCAGGA
AATTGTAAGCGTTAATATTTTGTTAAAATTCGCGTTAAATTTTTGTTAAATCAGCTCATTTTTTAACCAA
TAGGCCGAAATCGGCAAAATCCCTTATAAATCAAAAGAATAGACCGAGATAGGGT
[37 nt withheld, positions 5166-5202]
AAAGAACGTGGACTCCAACGTCAAAGG
[49 nt withheld, positions 5230-5278]
T
[91 nt withheld, positions 5280-5370]
G
[124 nt withheld, positions 5372-5495]
CCATTCGCCATTCAGGCTGCGCAACTGTTGGGAAGGGCGATCGGTGCGGGCCTCTTCGCTATTACGCCAG
CTGGCGAAAGGGGGATGTGCTGCAAGGCGATTAAGTTGGGTAACGCCAGGGTTTTCCCAGTCACGACGTT
GTAAAACGACGGCCAGTGAGCGCGCGTAATACGACTCACTATAGGGCGAATTGGGTACCGGGCCCCCCCT
CGAGGTCGACGGTATCGATAAGCTTGATATCGAATTCTCTTTGAAAAGATAATGTATGATTATGCTTTCA
CTCATATTTATACAGAAACTTGATGTTTTCTTTCGAGTATATACAAGGTGATTACATGTACGTTTGAAGT
ACAACTCTAGATTTTGTAGTGCCCTCTTGGGCTAGCGGTAAAGGTGCGCATTTTTTCACACCCTACAATG
TTCTGTTCAAAAGATTTTGGTCAAACGCTGTAGAAGTGAAAGTTGGTGCGCATGTTTCGGCGTTCGAAAC
TTCTCCGCAGTGAAAGATAAATGATCACGTACGAGTGCAAGCCTGGGTTTTAGAGCTAGAAATAGCAAGT
TAAAATAAGGCTAGTCCGTTATCAACTTGAAAAAGTGGCACCGAGTCGGTGCTTTTTTTACTAGATAATT
GGAGACTCTTTGAAAAGATAATGTATGATTATGCTTTCACTCATATTTATACAGAAACTTGATGTTTTCT
TTCGAGTATATACAAGGTGATTACATGTACGTTTGAAGTACAACTCTAGATTTTGTAGTGCCCTCTTGGG
CTAGCGGTAAAGGTGCGCATTTTTTCACACCCTACAATGTTCTGTTCAAAAGATTTTGGTCAAACGCTGT
AGAAGTGAAAGTTGGTGCGCATGTTTCGGCGTTCGAAACTTCTCCGCAG
